>Addgene plasmid #248809 | His6-mCherry-Flag-LplAW37V and A48R | addgene full sequence | sequence record 495675 | Addgene NGS Result
CAATTGTAAGATACATTGATGAGTTTGGACAAACCACAACTAGAATGCAGTGAAAAAAATGCTTTATTTG
TGAAATTTGTGATGCTATTGCTTTATTTGTAACCATTATAAGCTGCAATAAACAAGTTTTAATTAAGCGG
GGAGGCGGCCCAAAGGGAGATCCGACTCGTCTGAGGGCGAAGGCGAAGACGCGGAAGAGGCCGCAGAGCC
GGCAGCAGGCCGCGGGAAGGAAGGTCCGCTGGATTGAGGGCCGAAGGGACGTAGCAGAAGGACGTCCCGC
GCAGAATCCAGGTGGCAACATAGGCGAGCAGCCAAGGAAAGGACGATGATTTCCCCGACAACACCACGGA
ATTGTCAGTGCCCAACAGCCGAGCCCCTGTCCAGCAGCGGGCAAGGCAGGCGGCGATGAGTTCCGCCGTG
GCAATAGGGAGGGGGAAAGCGAAAGTCCCGGAAAGGAGCTGACAGGTGGTGGCAATGCCCCAACCAGTGG
GGGTTGCGTCAGCAAACACAGTGCACACCACGCCACGTTGCCTGACAACGGGCCACAACTCCTCATAAAG
AGACAGCAACCAGGATTTATACAAGGAGGAGAAAATGAAAGCCATACGGGAAGCAATAGCATGATACAAA
GGCATTAAAGCAGCGTATCCACATAGCGTAAAAGGAGCAACATAGTTAAGAATACCAGTCAATCTTTCAC
AAATTTTGTAATCCAGAGGTTGATTTCGCGAGATATCTGCAGAATTCTTATCTCACGGCGCCGGCCATCC
AGGCGCTCAGCTCTCTCAGCTCCTTCTCCTGCTCGGGGAAGTCCACCAGCAGGGCCTCGCACTCCTGCTG
CAGCATGTCGGCTCTGTACAGGCAGCCCTGCAGTCTGCCGGCCAGGGCCTCCAGGGGGGCGGGGTTCAGG
CTGTCGGTGAACACCTGGGCTCTGGTGATGTGGCCCTTCTCCACGTCGAAGTGCAGCTCCACGCCGCCCC
AGGTGAATCTCTCGTCCAGCAGGTGGCTGAAGGCGGGGGCCTGGCCGAAGTTCCACTCCCAGCTGCTCTG
TCTGGCGAAGGTCTCGGCGAAGTTGGGCAGGTCGGGGGTCTTGTTGGGGCTGATGATCTCGGCCTCCACT
CTCTCGCCGTAGTGGGCGAAGAAGGCCTCGGTGATGGCCTCGCACACCTGCTCGTGGGTGATGCCGGGCA
GCAGCTCGGTCAGGTTGGTCACTCTGCTTCTCACGCTGGTGATGCCCTTGGCGGCCAGCTTCTTCTTGTC
GGGGTTCAGGTAGTTGGCCAGTCTGCTCAGGTCGGCGTTCAGCAGCAGGGTGCCGTGGTGGAAGCCTCTG
TCCTTGGTCTCTCTGTAGGCGCTGCCGCTCACCTTTCTGTCGCCCTCCACGGTCTTCACCACCAGGTCGT
TTCTGCCGCTGGCCTCGGCGCTCACGCCCAGGGCGTTCAGGGCGTTCAGCACGATGCTGGTGCTGATGGT
CTTGTCGTACTCGGGCTTGCCGGCCATGAAGGTGAAGCAGGTGTTGCCCAGGTCGTGGAACACGGCGCCG
CCGCCGCTGCTTCTTCTGGCCAGTCTCACGTTGTCCTCCTCCATTCTTCTGGTGTTGCACTCCTTCCAGG
GGTTCTGTCTTCTGCCGATCACCACGGTGTCGGCGTTTCTCACCAGGAACAGCACTCTCTGGGTGGCGGG
CATCTGTCTGAAGATGCACTCCTCCACGGCCAGGTTGAACCAGGGGTCGTAGCTGTCGCTGATCAGCAGT
CTCAGGGTGCTCATCTTATCGTCGTCATCCTTGTAGTCTGGATCCTTCTTGTACAGCTCGTCCATGCCGC
CGGTGGAGTGGCGGCCCTCGGCGCGTTCGTACTGTTCCACGATGGTGTAGTCCTCGTTGTGGGAGGTGAT
GTCCAACTTGATGTTGACGTTGTAGGCGCCGGGCAGCTGCACGGGCTTCTTGGCCTTGTAGGTGGTCTTG
ACCTCAGCGTCGTAGTGGCCGCCGTCCTTCAGCTTCAGCCTCTGCTTGATCTCGCCCTTCAGGGCGCCGT
CCTCGGGGTACATCCGCTCGGAGGAGGCCTCCCAGCCCATGGTCTTCTTCTGCATTACGGGGCCGTCGGA
GGGGAAGTTGGTGCCGCGCAGCTTCACCTTGTAGATGAACTCGCCGTCCTGCAGGGAGGAGTCCTGGGTC
ACGGTCACCACGCCGCCGTCCTCGAAGTTCATCACGCGCTCCCACTTGAAGCCCTCGGGGAAGGACAGCT
TCAAGTAGTCGGGGATGTCGGCGGGGTGCTTCACGTAGGCCTTGGAGCCGTACATGAACTGAGGGGACAG
GATGTCCCAGGCGAAGGGCAGGGGGCCACCCTTGGTCACCTTCAGCTTGGCGGTCTGGGTGCCCTCGTAG
GGGCGGCCCTCGCCCTCGCCCTCGATCTCGAACTCGTGGCCGTTCACGGAGCCCTCCATGTGCACCTTGA
AGCGCATGAACTCCTTGATGATGGCCATGTTATCCTCCTCGCCCTTGCTCACCATGCTAGCCATACCATG
ATGATGATGATGATGAGAACCCCGCACCATGGTGGCGGCCGCAAGCTTGGGTCTCCCTATAGTGAGTCGT
ATTAATTTCGATAAGCCAGTAAGCAGTGGGTTCTCTAGTTAGCCAGAGAGCTCTGCTTATATAGACCTCC
CACCGTACACGCCTACCGCCCATTTGCGTCAATGGGGCGGAGTTGTTACGACATTTTGGAAAGTCCCGTT
GATTTTGGTGCCAAAACAAACTCCCATTGACGTCAATGGGGTGGAGACTTGGAAATCCCCGTGAGTCAAA
CCGCTATCCACGCCCATTGATGTACTGCCAAAACCGCATCACCATGGTAATAGCGATGACTAATACGTAG
ATGTACTGCCAAGTAGGAAAGTCCCATAAGGTCATGTACTGGGCATAATGCCAGGCGGGCCATTTACCGT
CATTGACGTCAATAGGGGGCGTACTTGGCATATGATACACTTGATGTACTGCCAAGTGGGCAGTTTACCG
TAAATACTCCACCCATTGACGTCAATGGAAAGTCCCTATTGGCGTTACTATGGGAACATACGTCATTATT
GACGTCAATGGGCGGGGGTCGTTGGGCGGTCAGCCAGGCGGGCCATTTACCGTAAGTTATGTAACGCGGA
ACTCCATATATGGGCTATGAACTAATGACCCCGTAATTGATTACTATTAATAACTAGTCAATAATCAATG
TCAACGCGTATATCTGGCCCGTACATCGCGAAGCAGCGCAAAACGCCTAACCCTAAGCAGATTCTTCATG
CAATTGTCGGTCAAGCCTTGCCTTGTTGTAGCTTAAATTTTGCTCGCGCACTACTCAGCGACCTCCAACA
CACAAGCAGGGAGCAGATACTGGCTTAACTATGCGGCATCAGAGCAGATTGTACTGAGAGTGCACCATAG
GGGATCGGGAGATCTCCCGATCCGTCGACGTCAGGTGGCACTTTTCGGGGAAATGTGCGCGGAACCCCTA
TTTGTTTATTTTTCTAAATACATTCAAATATGTATCCGCTCATGAGACAATAACCCTGATAAATGCTTCA
ATAATATTGAAAAAGGAAGAGTATGAGTATTCAACATTTCCGTGTCGCCCTTATTCCCTTTTTTGCGGCA
TTTTGCCTTCCTGTTTTTGCTCACCCAGAAACGCTGGTGAAAGTAAAAGATGCTGAAGATCAGTTGGGTG
CACGAGTGGGTTACATCGAACTGGATCTCAACAGCGGTAAGATCCTTGAGAGTTTTCGCCCCGAAGAACG
TTTTCCAATGATGAGCACTTTTAAAGTTCTGCTATGTGGCGCGGTATTATCCCGTATTGACGCCGGGCAA
GAGCAACTCGGTCGCCGCATACACTATTCTCAGAATGACTTGGTTGAGTACTCACCAGTCACAGAAAAGC
ATCTTACGGATGGCATGACAGTAAGAGAATTATGCAGTGCTGCCATAACCATGAGTGATAACACTGCGGC
CAACTTACTTCTGACAACGATCGGAGGACCGAAGGAGCTAACCGCTTTTTTGCACAACATGGGGGATCAT
GTAACTCGCCTTGATCGTTGGGAACCGGAGCTGAATGAAGCCATACCAAACGACGAGCGTGACACCACGA
TGCCTGTAGCAATGGCAACAACGTTGCGCAAACTATTAACTGGCGAACTACTTACTCTAGCTTCCCGGCA
ACAATTAATAGACTGGATGGAGGCGGATAAAGTTGCAGGACCACTTCTGCGCTCGGCCCTTCCGGCTGGC
TGGTTTATTGCTGATAAATCTGGAGCCGGTGAGCGTGGGTCTCGCGGTATCATTGCAGCACTGGGGCCAG
ATGGTAAGCCCTCCCGTATCGTAGTTATCTACACGACGGGGAGTCAGGCAACTATGGATGAACGAAATAG
ACAGATCGCTGAGATAGGTGCCTCACTGATTAAGCATTGGTAACTGTCAGACCAAGTTTACTCATATATA
CTTTAGATTGATTTAAAACTTCATTTTTAATTTAAAAGGATCTAGGTGAAGATCCTTTTTGATAATCTCA
TGACCAAAATCCCTTAACGTGAGTTTTCGTTCCACTGAGCGTCAGACCCCGTAGAAAAGATCAAAGGATC
TTCTTGAGATCCTTTTTTTCTGCGCGTAATCTGCTGCTTGCAAACAAAAAAACCACCGCTACCAGCGGTG
GTTTGTTTGCCGGATCAAGAGCTACCAACTCTTTTTCCGAAGGTAACTGGCTTCAGCAGAGCGCAGATAC
CAAATACTGTTCTTCTAGTGTAGCCGTAGTTAGGCCACCACTTCAAGAACTCTGTAGCACCGCCTACATA
CCTCGCTCTGCTAATCCTGTTACCAGTGGCTGCTGCCAGTGGCGATAAGTCGTGTCTTACCGGGTTGGAC
TCAAGACGATAGTTACCGGATAAGGCGCAGCGGTCGGGCTGAACGGGGGGTTCGTGCACACAGCCCAGCT
TGGAGCGAACGACCTACACCGAACTGAGATACCTACAGCGTGAGCTATGAGAAAGCGCCACGCTTCCCGA
AGGGAGAAAGGCGGACAGGTATCCGGTAAGCGGCAGGGTCGGAACAGGAGAGCGCACGAGGGAGCTTCCA
GGGGGAAACGCCTGGTATCTTTATAGTCCTGTCGGGTTTCGCCACCTCTGACTTGAGCGTCGATTTTTGT
GATGCTCGTCAGGGGGGCGGAGCCTATGGAAAAACGCCAGCAACGCGGCCTTTTTACGGTTCCTGGCCTT
TTGCTGGCCTTTTGCTCACATGTTCTTTCCTGCGTTATCCCCTGATTCTGTGGATAACCGTATTACCGCC
TTTGAGTGAGCTGATACCGCTCGCCGCAGCCGAACGACCGAGCGCAGCGAGTCAGTGAGCGAGGAAGCGG
AAGAGCGCCCAATACGCAAACCGCCTCTCCCCGCGCGTTGGCCGATTCATTAATGCAGCTGGCACGACAG
GTTTCCCGACTGGAAAGCGGGCAGTGAGCGCAACGCAATTAATGTGAGTTAGCTCACTCATTAGGCACCC
CAGGCTTTACACTTTATGCTTCCGGCTCGTATGTTGTGTGGAATTGTGAGCGGATAACAATTTCACACAG
GAAACAGCTATGACCATGATTACGCCAAGCTCTAGCTAGAGGTCGACGGTATACAGACATGATAAGATAC
ATTGATGAGTTTGGACAAACCACAACTAGAATGCAGTGAAAAAAATGCTTTATTTGTGAAATTTGTGATG
CTATTGCTTTATTTGTAACCATTATAAGCTGCAATAAACAAGTTGGGGTGGGCGAAGAACTCCAGCATGA
GATCCCCGCGCTGGAGGATCATCCAGCCGGCGTCCCGGAAAACGATTCCGAAGCCCAACCTTTCATAGAA
GGCGGCGGTGGAATCGAAATCTCGTGATGGCAGGTTGGGCGTCGCTTGGTCGGTCATTTCGAACCCCAGA
GTCCCGCTCAGAAGAACTCGTCAAGAAGGCGATAGAAGGCGATGCGCTGCGAATCGGGAGCGGCGATACC
GTAAAGCACGAGGAAGCGGTCAGCCCATTCGCCGCCAAGCTCTTCAGCAATATCACGGGTAGCCAACGCT
ATGTCCTGATAGCGGTCCGCCACACCCAGCCGGCCACAGTCGATGAATCCAGAAAAGCGGCCATTTTCCA
CCATGATATTCGGCAAGCAGGCATCGCCATGGGTCACGACGAGATCCTCGCCGTCGGGCATGCGCGCCTT
GAGCCTGGCGAACAGTTCGGCTGGCGCGAGCCCCTGATGCTCTTCGTCCAGATCATCCTGATCGACAAGA
CCGGCTTCCATCCGAGTACGTGCTCGCTCGATGCGATGTTTCGCTTGGTGGTCGAATGGGCAGGTAGCCG
GATCAAGCGTATGCAGCCGCCGCATTGCATCAGCCATGATGGATACTTTCTCGGCAGGAGCAAGGTGAGA
TGACAGGAGATCCTGCCCCGGCACTTCGCCCAATAGCAGCCAGTCCCTTCCCGCTTCAGTGACAACGTCG
AGCACAGCTGCGCAAGGAACGCCCGTCGTGGCCAGCCACGATAGCCGCGCTGCCTCGTCCTGCAGTTCAT
TCAGGGCACCGGACAGGTCGGTCTTGACAAAAAGAACCGGGCGCCCCTGCGCTGACAGCCGGAACACGGC
GGCATCAGAGCAGCCGATTGTCTGTTGTGCCCAGTCATAGCCGAATAGCCTCTCCACCCAAGCGGCCGGA
GAACCTGCGTGCAATCCATCTTGTTCAATCATGCGAAACGATCCTCATCCTGTCTCTTGATCAGATCCGA
AAATGGATATACAAGCTCCCGGGAGCTTTTTGCAAAAGCCTAGGCCTCCAAAAAAGCCTCCTCACTACTT
CTGGAATAGCTCAGAGGCAGAGGCGGCCTCGGCCTCTGCATAAATAAAAAAAATTAGTCAGCCATGGGGC
GGAGAATGGGCGGAACTGGGCGGAGTTAGGGGCGGGATGGGCGGAGTTAGGGGCGGGACTATGGTTGCTG
ACTAATTGAGATGCATGCTTTGCATACTTCTGCCTGCTGGGGAGCCTGGGGACTTTCCACACCTGGTTGC
TGACTAATTGAGATGCATGCTTTGCATACTTCTGCCTGCTGGGGAGCCTGGGGACTTTCCACACCCTAAC
TGACACACATTCCACAGAATTAATTCGCGTTAAATTTTTGTTAAATCAGCTCATTTTTTAACCAATAGGC
CGAAATCGGCAAAATCCCTTATAAATCAAAAGAATAGACCGAGATAGGGT
[37 nt withheld, positions 7261-7297]
AAAGAACGTGGACTCCAACGTCAAAGG
[49 nt withheld, positions 7325-7373]
T
[91 nt withheld, positions 7375-7465]
G
[124 nt withheld, positions 7467-7590]
GGGGATACCCCCTAGAGCCCCAGCTGGTTCTTTCCGCCTCAGAAGCCATAGAGCCCACCGCA
Features (pLannotate 1.2.2; 25 found; start..end, strand, type, name):
      7..128     -  polyA_signal   SV40 poly(A) signal: SV40 polyadenylation signal
    137..725     -  misc_feature   WPRE: woodchuck hepatitis virus posttranscriptional regulatory element
    751..1764    -  CDS            lplA: LPLA_ECOLI - Also known as yjjF. Experimental evidence at protein level: Swiss-Prot protein existence level 1. Catalyzes both the ATP-dependent activation of exogenously supplied lipoate to lipoyl-AMP and the transfer of the activated lipoyl onto the lipoyl domains of lipoate-dependent enzymes. Is also able to catalyze very poorly the transfer of lipoyl and octanoyl moiety from their acyl carrier protein. From Escherichia coli (strain K12).
   1763..1785    -  CDS            3xFLAG (fragment): three tandem FLAG® epitope tags
   1798..2505    -  CDS            mCherry: mCherry is a basic (constitutively fluorescent) red fluorescent protein published in 2004, derived from Discosoma sp.. It is reported to be a very rapidly-maturing monomer with low acid sensitivity.
   2515..2535    -  CDS            capTEV™ (fragment): composite tag for in vivo biotinylation, TEV protease cleavage, and 6xHis tagging
   2576..2594    -  promoter       T7 promoter: promoter for bacteriophage T7 RNA polymerase
   2610..2643    -  LTR            5' LTR (truncated) (fragment): truncated 5' long terminal repeat (LTR) from HIV-1
   2639..2842    -  promoter       CMV promoter: human cytomegalovirus (CMV) immediate early promoter
   2843..3222    -  enhancer       CMV enhancer: human cytomegalovirus immediate early enhancer
   3377..3429    +  misc_feature   bom (fragment): basis of mobility region from pBR322
   3488..3592    +  promoter       AmpR promoter: bla
   3593..4453    +  CDS            AmpR: β-lactamase; bla; confers resistance to ampicillin, carbenicillin, and related antibiotics
   4624..5212    +  rep_origin     ori: high-copy-number ColE1/pMB1/pBR322/pUC origin of replication
   5395..5487    +  CDS            lacI (fragment): lac repressor; lacI; The lac repressor binds to the lac operator to inhibit transcription in E. coli. This inhibition can be relieved by adding lactose or isopropyl-β-D-thiogalactopyranoside (IPTG).
   5500..5521    +  protein_bind   CAP binding site: CAP binding activates transcription in the presence of cAMP. E. coli catabolite activator protein
   5536..5566    +  promoter       lac promoter: promoter for the E. coli lac operon
   5574..5590    +  protein_bind   lac operator: The lac repressor binds to the lac operator to inhibit transcription in E. coli. This inhibition can be relieved by adding lactose or isopropyl-β-D-thiogalactopyranoside (IPTG). lac repressor encoded by lacI
   5663..5784    -  polyA_signal   SV40 poly(A) signal: SV40 polyadenylation signal
   5779..5937    -  CDS            ble (fragment): BLE_KLEPN - Experimental evidence at protein level: Swiss-Prot protein existence level 1. Binding protein with a strong affinity to the bleomycin family of antibiotics. Binds to CL990; an antimitotic-antibiotic compound. From Klebsiella pneumoniae.
   5961..6752    -  CDS            neo: KKA2_KLEPN - Also known as kan, nptII. Experimental evidence at protein level: Swiss-Prot protein existence level 1. Resistance to kanamycin, neomycin, paromomycin, ribostamycin, butirosin and gentamicin B. From Klebsiella pneumoniae.
   6819..7148    -  promoter       SV40 promoter: SV40 enhancer and early promoter
   7162..7590    -  rep_origin     f1 ori (sequence partly withheld): f1 bacteriophage origin of replication; arrow indicates direction of (+) strand synthesis
   7611..7632    -  promoter       SV40 promoter (fragment): SV40 enhancer and early promoter
   7636..7652    -  polyA_signal   bGH poly(A) signal (fragment): bovine growth hormone polyadenylation signal
