[The description below was written by a language model from this plasmid's Addgene catalogue record and pLannotate feature annotations shown in this document.]
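Description:
His6-mCherry-Flag-LplAW37V and A48R is a mammalian expression plasmid built on a pcDNA3 backbone that produces E. coli lipoic acid ligase (LplA) carrying the W37V and A48R substitutions. It is propagated in E. coli as a high-copy plasmid through a ColE1/pUC-type origin and selected with ampicillin via the β-lactamase gene; an f1 origin is also present. The feature table shows an SV40 promoter-driven neomycin phosphotransferase cassette with an SV40 poly(A) signal, the usual pcDNA3 arrangement that would permit G418 selection in mammalian cells. The catalogue instead lists mTagBFP2 as the selectable marker, but no mTagBFP2 coding sequence is annotated in the sequenced record, so this entry is not supported by the feature table.

The expression unit is driven by the CMV immediate-early enhancer and promoter, with a T7 promoter just upstream of the open reading frame. The encoded protein reads, from the N terminus, a 6xHis tag (detected as a fragment match to a composite His-containing tag), mCherry, a single FLAG epitope (annotated as a fragment of 3xFLAG), and then LplA. A WPRE follows the coding sequence to enhance transcript stability and expression, and an SV40 polyadenylation signal terminates the transcript. The mCherry fusion lets transfected cells and ligase expression levels be visualised by red fluorescence, while the His and FLAG tags allow detection or purification.

According to the record, the plasmid is used for LplA-catalysed labelling in mammalian cells, and it comes from work on the computational design of conformation-biasing mutations that alter protein function. The record does not assign specific roles to the W37V and A48R changes.
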