Addgene plasmid #248809: His6-mCherry-Flag-LplAW37V and A48R
Purpose: Constructs used for LplA-catalyzed labeling in mammalian cells. LplA is expressed as a fusion with mCherry.
Depositing lab: Alice Ting. Depositing organization: Stanford University. Publication: Computational design of conformation-biasing mutations to alter protein functions. Cavanagh PE, Xue AG, Dai SA, Qiang A, Matsui T, Ting AY. Science. 2026 Jan 8:eadv7953. doi: 10.1126/science.adv7953. PubMed 41505504.
Backbone
  Vector backbone: pcDNA3
  Vector type: Mammalian Expression
  Selectable markers: mTagBFP2
Growth in bacteria
  Bacterial resistance: Ampicillin, 100 μg/mL
  Growth temperature: 37°C
  Growth strain: DH5alpha
  Copy number: High Copy
Gene/Insert
  Gene/Insert name: LplA
  Species: E. coli
  Mutation: W37V and A48R
  Tag / fusion protein: 6xHis-mCherry-Flag (N terminal on insert)
  Cloning method: Restriction Enzyme; 5′ cloning site unknown (unknown if destroyed)
Terms and licenses: Academic/Nonprofit Terms; Industry Terms: Not Available to Industry
Depositor comments: Please visit https://doi.org/10.1101/2025.05.03.652001 for bioRxiv preprint.
How to cite: His6-mCherry-Flag-LplAW37V and A48R was a gift from Alice Ting (Addgene plasmid # 248809 ; http://n2t.net/addgene:248809 ; RRID:Addgene_248809)
